>Addgene plasmid #117691 | GfaABC1D BARK p2A mCherry | addgene full sequence | sequence record 227778 | Addgene NGS Result
AGACGATAGTTACCGGATAAGGCGCAGCGGTCGGGCTGAACGGGGGGTTCGTGCACACAGCCCAGCTTGG
AGCGAACGACCTACACCGAACTGAGATACCTACAGCGTGAGCTATGAGAAAGCGCCACGCTTCCCGAAGG
GAGAAAGGCGGACAGGTATCCGGTAAGCGGCAGGGTCGGAACAGGAGAGCGCACGAGGGAGCTTCCAGGG
GGAAACGCCTGGTATCTTTATAGTCCTGTCGGGTTTCGCCACCTCTGACTTGAGCGTCGATTTTTGTGAT
GCTCGTCAGGGGGGCGGAGCCTATGGAAAAACGCCAGCAACGCGGCCTTTTTACGGTTCCTGGCCTTTTG
CTGGCCTTTTGCTCACATGTTCTTTCCTGCGTTATCCCCTGATTCTGTGGATAACCGTATTACCGCCTTT
GAGTGAGCTGATACCGCTCGCCGCAGCCGAACGACCGAGCGCAGCGAGTCAGTGAGCGAGGAAGCGGAAG
AGCGCCCAATACGCAAACCGCCTCTCCCCGCGCGTTGGCCGATTCATTAATGCAGCTGGCACGACAGGTT
TCCCGACTGGAAAGCGGGCAGTGAGCGCAACGCAATTAATGTGAGTTAGCTCACTCATTAGGCACCCCAG
GCTTTACACTTTATGCTTCCGGCTCGTATGTTGTGTGGAATTGTGAGCGGATAACAATTTCACACAGGAA
ACAGCTATGACCATGATTACGCCAGATTTAATTAAGGCCTTAATTAGGCTGCGCGCTCGCTCGCTCACTG
AGGCCGCCCGGGCAAAGCCCGGGCGTCGGGCGACCTTTGGTCGCCCGGCCTCAGTGAGCGAGCGAGCGCG
CAGAGAGGGAGTGGCCAACTCCATCACTAGGGGTTCCTTGTAGTTAATGATTAACCCGCCATGCTACTTA
TCTACGTAGCCATGCTCTAGGAAGATCTAACATATCCTGGTGTGGAGTAGGGGACGCTGCTCTGACAGAG
GCTCGGGGGCCTGAGCTGGCTCTGTGAGCTGGGGAGGAGGCAGACAGCCAGGCCTTGTCTGCAAGCAGAC
CTGGCAGCATTGGGCTGGCCGCCCCCCAGGGCCTCCTCTTCATGCCCAGTGAATGACTCACCTTGGCACA
GACACAATGTTCGGGGTGGGCACAGTGCCTGCTTCCCGCCGCACCCCAGCCCCCCTCAAATGCCTTCCGA
GAAGCCCATTGAGCAGGGGGCTTGCATTGCACCCCAGCCTGACAGCCTGGCATCTTGGGATAAAAGCAGC
ACAGCCCCCTAGGGGCTGCCCTTGCTGTGTGGCGCCACCGGCGGTGGAGAACAAGGCTCTATTCAGCCTG
TGCCCAGGAAAGGGGATCAGGGGATGCCCAGGCATGGACAGTGGGTGGCAGGGGGGGAGAGGAGGGCTGT
CTGCTTCCCAGAAGTCCAAGGACACAAATGGGTGAGGGGAGAGCTCTCCCCATAGCTGGGCTGCGGCCCA
ACCCCACCCCCTCAGGCTATGCCAGGGGGTGTTGCCAGGGGCACCCGGGCATCGCCAGTCTAGCCCACTC
CTTCATAAAGCCCTCGCATCCCAGGAGCGAGCAGAGCCAGAGCAGGTTGGAGAGGAGACGCATCACCTCC
GCTGCTCGCAAGCTTTATTGCGGTAGTTTATCACAGTTAAATTGCTAACGCAGTCAGTGCTTCTGACACA
ACAGTCTCGAACTTAAGCTGCAGAAGTTGGTCGTGAGGCACTGGGCAGGTAAGTATCAAGGTTACAAGAC
AGGTTTAAGGAGACCAATAGAAACTGGGCTTGTCGAGACAGAGAAGACTCTTGCGTTTCTGATAGGCACC
TATTGGTCTTACTGACATCCACTTTGCCTTTCTCTCCACAGGTGTCCACTCCCAGTTCAATTACAGCTCT
TAAGGCTAGAGTACTTAATACGACTCACTATAGGCTAGCCTCGAGCTCAAGCTTCGAATTCACCACCATG
TACCCATACGATGTTCCTGACTATGCGGACTACAAAGACGATGACGACAAGAAGTACCTGGAGGACCGGG
GCGAGGTGACTTTTGAGAAGATCTTCTCCCAGAAGCTGGGGTACCTGCTTTTCCGAGACTTCTGCCTGAA
GCACCTGGAGGAGGCCAAGCCCTTGGTAGAGTTCTACGAGGAGATCAAGAAATACGAGAAGCTGGAGACA
GAGGAGGAGCGCCTGGTCTGCAGCCGAGAGATCTTCGACACGTACATCATGAAGGAGCTGCTGGCCTGCT
CACATCCTTTCTCGAAGAGCGCCATTGAGCACGTCCAGGGCCATCTGGTGAAGAAGCAGGTGCCTCCGGA
TCTCTTCCAGCCATATATTGAAGAAATTTGCCAGAACCTCCGAGGAGACGTGTTCCAGAAATTCATCGAG
AGCGATAAATTCACACGATTTTGCCAGTGGAAGAATGTAGAGCTCAACATCCACGGTAGTGGCGCAACAA
ACTTCTCTCTGCTGAAACAAGCCGGAGATGTCGAAGAGAATCCTGGACCGATGGTGAGCAAGGGCGAGGA
GGATAACATGGCCATCATCAAGGAGTTCATGCGCTTCAAGGTGCACATGGAGGGCTCCGTGAACGGCCAC
GAGTTCGAGATCGAGGGCGAGGGCGAGGGCCGCCCCTACGAGGGCACCCAGACCGCCAAGCTGAAGGTGA
CCAAGGGTGGCCCCCTGCCCTTCGCCTGGGACATCCTGTCCCCTCAGTTCATGTACGGCTCCAAGGCCTA
CGTGAAGCACCCCGCCGACATCCCCGACTACTTGAAGCTGTCCTTCCCCGAGGGCTTCAAGTGGGAGCGC
GTGATGAACTTCGAGGACGGCGGCGTGGTGACCGTGACCCAGGACTCCTCCCTGCAGGACGGCGAGTTCA
TCTACAAGGTGAAGCTGCGCGGCACCAACTTCCCCTCCGACGGCCCCGTAATGCAGAAGAAGACCATGGG
CTGGGAGGCCTCCTCCGAGCGGATGTACCCCGAGGACGGCGCCCTGAAGGGCGAGATCAAGCAGAGGCTG
AAGCTGAAGGACGGCGGCCACTACGACGCTGAGGTCAAGACCACCTACAAGGCCAAGAAGCCCGTGCAGC
TGCCCGGCGCCTACAACGTCAACATCAAGTTGGACATCACCTCCCACAACGAGGACTACACCATCGTGGA
ACAGTACGAACGCGCCGAGGGCCGCCACTCCACCGGCGGCATGGACGAGCTGTACAAGTAGACCGGTATC
ATCAAGCTTATCGATAATCAACCTCTGGATTACAAAATTTGTGAAAGATTGACTGGTATTCTTAACTATG
TTGCTCCTTTTACGCTATGTGGATACGCTGCTTTAATGCCTTTGTATCATGCTATTGCTTCCCGTATGGC
TTTCATTTTCTCCTCCTTGTATAAATCCTGGTTGCTGTCTCTTTATGAGGAGTTGTGGCCCGTTGTCAGG
CAACGTGGCGTGGTGTGCACTGTGTTTGCTGACGCAACCCCCACTGGTTGGGGCATTGCCACCACCTGTC
AGCTCCTTTCCGGGACTTTCGCTTTCCCCCTCCCTATTGCCACGGCGGAACTCATCGCCGCCTGCCTTGC
CCGCTGCTGGACAGGGGCTCGGCTGTTGGGCACTGACAATTCCGTGGTGTTGTCGGGGAAATCATCGTCC
TTTCCTTGGCTGCTCGCCTATGTTGCCACCTGGATTCTGCGCGGGACGTCCTTCTGCTACGTCCCTTCGG
CCCTCAATCCAGCGGACCTTCCTTCCCGCGGCCTGCTGCCGGCTCTGCGGCCTCTTCCGCGTCTTCGCCT
TCGCCCTCAGACGAGTCGGATCTCCCTTTGGGCCGCCTCCCCGCATCGATACCTCTAGAGTCGACCCGGG
CGGCCGCTTCGAGCAGACATGATAAGATACATTGATGAGTTTGGACAAACCACAACTAGAATGCAGTGAA
AAAAATGCTTTATTTGTGAAATTTGTGATGCTATTGCTTTATTTGTAACCATTATAAGCTGCAATAAACA
AGTTAACAACAACAATTGCATTCATTTTATGTTTCAGGTTCAGGGGGAGATGTGGGAGGTTTTTTAAAGC
AAGTAAAACCTCTACAAATGTGGTAAAATCGATAAGGATCTTCCTAGAGCATGGCTACGTAGATAAGTAG
CATGGCGGGTTAATCATTAACTACAAGGAACCCCTAGTGATGGAGTTGGCCACTCCCTCTCTGCGCGCTC
GCTCGCTCACTGAGGCCGGGCGACCAAAGGTCGCCCGACGCCCGGGCTTTGCCCGGGCGGCCTCAGTGAG
CGAGCGAGCGCGCAGCCTTAATTAACCTAATTCACTGGCCGTCGTTTTACAACGTCGTGACTGGGAAAAC
CCTGGCGTTACCCAACTTAATCGCCTTGCAGCACATCCCCCTTTCGCCAGCTGGCGTAATAGCGAAGAGG
CCCGCACCGATCGCCCTTCCCAACAGTTGCGCAGCCTGAATGGCGAATGGG
[124 nt withheld, positions 4462-4585]
C
[91 nt withheld, positions 4587-4677]
A
[49 nt withheld, positions 4679-4727]
CCTTTGACGTTGGAGTCCACGTTCTTT
[37 nt withheld, positions 4755-4791]
ACCCTATCTCGGTCTATTCTTTTGATTTATAAGGGATTTTGCCGATTTCGGCCTATTGGTTAAAAAATGA
GCTGATTTAACAAAAATTTAACGCGAATTTTAACAAAATATTAACGCTTACAATTTAGGTGGCACTTTTC
GGGGAAATGTGCGCGGAACCCCTATTTGTTTATTTTTCTAAATACATTCAAATATGTATCCGCTCATGAG
ACAATAACCCTGATAAATGCTTCAATAATATTGAAAAAGGAAGAGTATGAGTATTCAACATTTCCGTGTC
GCCCTTATTCCCTTTTTTGCGGCATTTTGCCTTCCTGTTTTTGCTCACCCAGAAACGCTGGTGAAAGTAA
AAGATGCTGAAGATCAGTTGGGTGCACGAGTGGGTTACATCGAACTGGATCTCAACAGCGGTAAGATCCT
TGAGAGTTTTCGCCCCGAAGAACGTTTTCCAATGATGAGCACTTTTAAAGTTCTGCTATGTGGCGCGGTA
TTATCCCGTATTGACGCCGGGCAAGAGCAACTCGGTCGCCGCATACACTATTCTCAGAATGACTTGGTTG
AGTACTCACCAGTCACAGAAAAGCATCTTACGGATGGCATGACAGTAAGAGAATTATGCAGTGCTGCCAT
AACCATGAGTGATAACACTGCGGCCAACTTACTTCTGACAACGATCGGAGGACCGAAGGAGCTAACCGCT
TTTTTGCACAACATGGGGGATCATGTAACTCGCCTTGATCGTTGGGAACCGGAGCTGAATGAAGCCATAC
CAAACGACGAGCGTGACACCACGATGCCTGTAGCAATGGCAACAACGTTGCGCAAACTATTAACTGGCGA
ACTACTTACTCTAGCTTCCCGGCAACAATTAATAGACTGGATGGAGGCGGATAAAGTTGCAGGACCACTT
CTGCGCTCGGCCCTTCCGGCTGGCTGGTTTATTGCTGATAAATCTGGAGCCGGTGAGCGTGGGTCTCGCG
GTATCATTGCAGCACTGGGGCCAGATGGTAAGCCCTCCCGTATCGTAGTTATCTACACGACGGGGAGTCA
GGCAACTATGGATGAACGAAATAGACAGATCGCTGAGATAGGTGCCTCACTGATTAAGCATTGGTAACTG
TCAGACCAAGTTTACTCATATATACTTTAGATTGATTTAAAACTTCATTTTTAATTTAAAAGGATCTAGG
TGAAGATCCTTTTTGATAATCTCATGACCAAAATCCCTTAACGTGAGTTTTCGTTCCACTGAGCGTCAGA
CCCCGTAGAAAAGATCAAAGGATCTTCTTGAGATCCTTTTTTTCTGCGCGTAATCTGCTGCTTGCAAACA
AAAAAACCACCGCTACCAGCGGTGGTTTGTTTGCCGGATCAAGAGCTACCAACTCTTTTTCCGAAGGTAA
CTGGCTTCAGCAGAGCGCAGATACCAAATACTGTTCTTCTAGTGTAGCCGTAGTTAGGCCACCACTTCAA
GAACTCTGTAGCACCGCCTACATACCTCGCTCTGCTAATCCTGTTACCAGTGGCTGCTGCCAGTGGCGAT
AAGTCGTGTCTTACCGGGTTGGACTCA
Features (pLannotate 1.2.2; 21 found; start..end, strand, type, name):
    492..584     +  CDS            lacI (fragment): lac repressor; lacI; The lac repressor binds to the lac operator to inhibit transcription in E. coli. This inhibition can be relieved by adding lactose or isopropyl-β-D-thiogalactopyranoside (IPTG).
    597..618     +  protein_bind   CAP binding site: CAP binding activates transcription in the presence of cAMP. E. coli catabolite activator protein
    633..663     +  promoter       lac promoter: promoter for the E. coli lac operon
    671..687     +  protein_bind   lac operator: The lac repressor binds to the lac operator to inhibit transcription in E. coli. This inhibition can be relieved by adding lactose or isopropyl-β-D-thiogalactopyranoside (IPTG). lac repressor encoded by lacI
    748..878     -  repeat_region  AAV2 ITR (fragment): inverted terminal repeat of adeno-associated virus serotype 2 inverted
   1729..1861    +  intron         chimeric intron: chimera between introns from human β-globin and immunoglobulin heavy chain genes
   1906..1924    +  promoter       T7 promoter: promoter for bacteriophage T7 RNA polymerase
   1930..1951    +  misc_feature   MCS (fragment): multiple cloning site
   1961..1988    +  CDS            3xHA (fragment): three tandem HA epitope tags
   1987..2007    +  CDS            3xFLAG (fragment): three tandem FLAG® epitope tags
   2009..2434    +  CDS            GRK2 (fragment): ARBK1_BOVIN - Also known as ADRBK1. Experimental evidence at protein level: Swiss-Prot protein existence level 1. Specifically phosphorylates the agonist-occupied form of the beta-adrenergic and closely related receptors, probably inducing a desensitization of them (By similarity). Key regulator of LPAR1 signaling (By similarity). Competes with RALA for binding to LPAR1 thus affecting the signaling properties of the receptor (By similarity). Desensitizes LPAR1 and LPAR2 in a phosphorylation-independent manner (By similarity). Positively regulates ciliary smoothened (SMO)- dependent Hedgehog (H
   2501..3211    +  CDS            mCherry: monomeric derivative of DsRed fluorescent protein (Shaner et al., 2004) mammalian codon-optimized
   3236..3824    +  misc_feature   WPRE: woodchuck hepatitis virus posttranscriptional regulatory element
   3873..3994    -  polyA_signal   SV40 poly(A) signal: SV40 polyadenylation signal
   4017..4085    -  CDS            large T antigen (fragment): large T antigen from SV40 (simian virus 40)
   4156..4286    +  repeat_region  AAV2 ITR (fragment): inverted terminal repeat of adeno-associated virus serotype 2 inverted
   4300..4457    +  CDS            lacZα (fragment): LacZα fragment of β-galactosidase; lacZ fragment
   4462..4890    +  rep_origin     f1 ori (sequence partly withheld): f1 bacteriophage origin of replication; arrow indicates direction of (+) strand synthesis
   4943..5047    +  promoter       AmpR promoter: bla
   5048..5908    +  CDS            AmpR: β-lactamase; bla; confers resistance to ampicillin, carbenicillin, and related antibiotics
   6079..309     +  rep_origin     ori (across the origin): high-copy-number ColE1/pMB1/pBR322/pUC origin of replication
