[The description below was written by a language model from this plasmid's Addgene catalogue record and pLannotate feature annotations shown in this document.]
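Description:
GfaABC1D BARK p2A mCherry is an AAV transfer plasmid built on the pZac2.1 backbone, designed to deliver iβARK, a peptide that attenuates Gq-coupled GPCR signalling, selectively to astrocytes. It is maintained in E. coli through a high-copy ColE1/pUC-type origin with ampicillin resistance (AmpR, β-lactamase). An f1 origin and residual lac/lacZα fragments from the cloning backbone are also present. Two AAV2 inverted terminal repeats flank the expression cassette and define the segment that is packaged into recombinant AAV particles when helper functions are supplied. The recommended recombination-deficient growth strain is consistent with the usual need to keep ITRs stable.

Within the ITRs, the construct name and purpose field indicate that expression is driven by GfaABC1D, a compact GFAP-derived astrocyte promoter. The automated feature table does not annotate this promoter, but there is an unannotated stretch between the upstream ITR and the chimeric β-globin/immunoglobulin intron where it would be expected to sit. Downstream of the intron and a short T7 promoter/MCS remnant, the open reading frame begins with HA and FLAG epitope tags. These are fused to a fragment of bovine GRK2 (βARK1), described in the record as the BARKrgs peptide, that is, the RGS-homology portion of the kinase, which serves here to silence Gαq. According to the construct name, a P2A self-cleaving peptide links this to mCherry, so transduced cells co-express a separate red fluorescent marker; the short unannotated gap before mCherry fits that arrangement. A WPRE enhances transcript expression, and an SV40 polyadenylation signal terminates the cassette. The vector is used to produce AAV for in vivo suppression of astrocyte Gq GPCR signalling, with transduced cells identifiable by fluorescence or epitope tags.
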