Addgene plasmid #117691: GfaABC1D BARK p2A mCherry
Purpose: GfaABC1D-iBARK-p2A-mCherry: Viral expression vector for astrocyte Gaq silencing
Depositing lab: Baljit Khakh. Depositing organization: University of California, Los Angeles (UCLA). Publication: Specific and behaviorally consequential astrocyte Gq GPCR signaling attenuation in vivo with ibetaARK. Nagai J, Bellafard A, Qu Z, Yu X, Ollivier M, Gangwani MR, Diaz-Castro B, Coppola G, Schumacher SM, Golshani P, Gradinaru V, Khakh BS. Neuron. 2021 Jul 21;109(14):2256-2274.e9. doi: 10.1016/j.neuron.2021.05.023. Epub 2021 Jun 16. PubMed 34139149.
Backbone
  Vector backbone: pZac2.1
  Vector type: AAV
Growth in bacteria
  Bacterial resistance: Ampicillin, 100 μg/mL
  Growth temperature: 37°C
  Growth strain: NEB Stable
  Copy number: High Copy
Gene/Insert
  Gene/Insert name: BARKrgs peptide (alt name: GfaABC1D-iBARK-p2A-mCherry)
  Species: B. taurus (bovine)
  Insert size (bp): 1254
  Tag / fusion protein: HA / FLAG (N terminal on backbone)
  Cloning method: Restriction Enzyme; 5′ cloning site unknown (unknown if destroyed); 3′ cloning site unknown (unknown if destroyed)
  Sequencing primers: 5′ unknown
Terms and licenses: Academic/Nonprofit Terms; Industry Terms: Not Available to Industry
How to cite: GfaABC1D BARK p2A mCherry was a gift from Baljit Khakh (Addgene plasmid # 117691 ; http://n2t.net/addgene:117691 ; RRID:Addgene_117691)
